>Addgene plasmid #53306 | pCG-Oct-1 | depositor full sequence | sequence record 83059 | pCG-Oct-1 sequence 7228 bps
GTTACATAACTTACGGTAAATGGCCCGCCTGGCTGACCGCCCAACGACCCCCGCCCATTGACGTCAATAA
TGACGTATGTTCCCATAGTAACGCCAATAGGGACTTTCCATTGACGTCAATGGGTGGAGTATTTACGGTA
AACTGCCCACTTGGCAGTACATCAAGTGTATCATATGCCAAGTACGCCCCCTATTGACGTCAATGACGGT
AAATGGCCCGCCTGGCATTATGCCCAGTACATGACCTTATGGGACTTTCCTACTTGGCAGTACATCTACG
TATTAGTCATCGCTATTACCATGGTGATGCGGTTTTGGCAGTACATCAATGGGCGTGGATAGCGGTTTGA
CTCACGGGGATTTCCAAGTCTCCACCCCATTGACGTCAATGGGAGTTTGTTTTGGCACCAAAATCAACGG
GACTTTCCAAAATGTCGTAACAACTCCGCCCCATTGACGCAAATGGGCGGTAGGCGTGTACGGTGGGAGG
TCTATATAAGCAGAGCTCGTTTAGTGAACCGTCAGATCGCCTGGAGACGCCATCCACGCTGTTTTGACCT
CCATAGAAGACACCGGGACCGATCCAGCCTCCGGGGGATCTTGGTGGCGTGAAACTCCCGCACCTCTTCG
GCCAGCGCCTTGTAGAAGCGCGTATGGCTTCTAGAATGAACAATCCGTCAGAAACCAGTAAACCATCTAT
GGAGAGTGGAGATGGCAACACAGGCACACAAACCAATGGTCTGGACTTTCAGAAGCAGCCTGTGCCTGTA
GGAGGAGCAATCTCAACAGCCCAGGCGCAGGCTTTCCTTGGACATCTCCATCAGGTCCAACTCGCTGGAA
CAAGTTTACAGGCTGCTGCTCAGTCTTTAAATGTACAGTCTAAATCTAATGAAGAATCGGGGGATTCGCA
GCAGCCAAGCCAGCCTTCCCAGCAGCCTTCAGTGCAGGCAGCCATTCCCCAGACCCAGCTTATGCTAGCT
GGAGGACAGATAACTGGGCTTACTTTGACGCCTGCCCAGCAACAGTTACTACTCCAGCAGGCACAGGCAC
AGGCACAGCTGCTGGCTGCTGCAGTGCAGCAGCACTCCGCCAGCCAGCAGCACAGTGCTGCTGGAGCCAC
CATCTCCGCCTCTGCTGCCACGCCCATGACGCAGATCCCCCTGTCTCAGCCCATACAGATCGCACAGGAT
CTTCAACAACTGCAACAGCTTCAACAGCAGAATCTCAACCTGCAACAGTTTGTGTTGGTGCATCCAACCA
CCAATTTGCAGCCAGCGCAGTTTATCATCTCACAGACGCCCCAGGGCCAGCAGGGTCTCCTGCAAGCGCA
AAATCTTCTAACGCAACTACCTCAGCAAAGCCAAGCCAACCTCCTACAGTCGCAGCCAAGCATCACCCTC
ACCTCCCAGCCAGCAACCCCAACACGCACAATAGCAGCAACCCCAATTCAGACACTTCCACAGAGCCAGT
CAACACCAAAGCGAATTGATACTCCCAGCTTGGAGGAGCCCAGTGACCTTGAGGAGCTTGAGCAGTTTGC
CAAGACCTTCAAACAAAGACGAATCAAACTTGGATTCACTCAGGGTGATGTTGGGCTCGCTATGGGGAAA
CTATATGGAAATGACTTCAGCCAAACTACCATCTCTCGATTTGAAGCCTTGAACCTCAGCTTTAAGAACA
TGTGCAAGTTGAAGCCACTTTTAGAGAAGTGGCTAAATGATGCAGAGAACCTCTCATCTGATTCGTCCCT
CTCCAGCCCAAGTGCCCTGAATTCTCCAGGAATTGAGGGCTTGAGCCGTAGGAGGAAGAAACGCACCAGC
ATAGAGACCAACATCCGTGTGGCCTTAGAGAAGAGTTTCTTGGAGAATCAAAAGCCTACCTCGGAAGAGA
TCACTATGATTGCTGATCAGCTCAATATGGAAAAAGAGGTGATTCGTGTTTGGTTCTGTAACCGCCGCCA
GAAAGAAAAAAGAATCAACCCACCAAGCAGTGGTGGGACCAGCAGCTCACCTATTAAAGCAATTTTCCCC
AGCCCAACTTCACTGGTGGCGACCACACCAAGCCTTGTGACTAGCAGTGCAGCAACTACCCTCACAGTCA
GCCCTGTCCTCCCTCTGACCAGTGCTGCTGTGACGAATCTTTCAGTTACAGGCACTTCAGACACCACCTC
CAACAACACAGCAACCGTGATTTCCACAGCGCCTCCAGCTTCCTCAGCAGTCACGTCCCCCTCTCTGAGT
CCCTCCCCTTCTGCCTCAGCCTCCACCTCCGAGGCATCCAGTGCCAGTGAGACCAGCACAACACAGACCA
CCTCCACTCCTTTGTCCTCCCCTCTTGGGACCAGCCAGGTGATGGTGACAGCATCAGGTTTGCAAACAGC
AGCAGCTGCTGCCCTTCAAGGAGCTGCACAGTTGCCAGCAAATGCCAGTCTTGCTGCCATGGCAGCTGCT
GCAGGACTAAACCCAAGCCTGATGGCACCCTCACAGTTTGCGGCTGGAGGTGCCTTACTCAGTCTGAATC
CAGGGACCCTGAGCGGTGCTCTCAGCCCAGCTCTAATGAGCAACAGTACACTGGCAACTATTCAAGCTCT
TGCTTCTGGTGGCTCTCTTCCAATAACATCACTTGATGCAACTGGGAACCTGGTATTTGCCAATGCGGGA
GGAGCCCCCAACATCGTGACTGCCCCTCTGTTCCTGAACCCTCAGAACCTCTCTCTGCTCACCAGCAACC
CTGTTAGCTTGGTCTCTGCCGCCGCAGCATCTGCAGGGAACTCTGCACCTGTAGCCAGCCTTCACGCCAC
CTCCACCTCTGCTGAGTCCATCCAGAACTCTCTCTTCACAGTGGCCTCTGCCAGCGGGGCTGCGTCCACC
ACCACCACCGCCTCCAAGGCACAGTGAGGATCCTGAGAACTTCAGGGTGAGTTTGGGGACCCTTGATTGT
TCTTTCTTTTTCGCTATTGTAAAATTCATGTTATATGGAGGGGGCAAAGTTTTCAGGGTGTTGTTTAGAA
TGGGAAGATGTCCCTTGTATCACCATGGACCCTCATGATAATTTTGTTTCTTTCACTTTCTACTCTGTTG
ACAACCATTGTCTCCTCTTATTTTCTTTTCATTTTCTGTAACTTTTTCGTTAAACTTTAGCTTGCATTTG
TAACGAATTTTTAAATTCACTTTTGTTTATTTGTCAGATTGTAAGTACTTTCTCTAATCACTTTTTTTTC
AAGGCAATCAGGGTATATTATATTGTACTTCAGCACAGTTTTAGAGAACAATTGTTATAATTAAATGATA
AGGTAGAATATTTCTGCATATAAATTCTGGCTGGCGTGGAAATATTCTTATTGGTAGAAACAACTACACC
CTGGTCATCATCCTGCCTTTCTCTTTATGGTTACAATGATATACACTGTTTGAGATGAGGATAAAATACT
CTGAGTCCAAACCGGGCCCCTCTGCTAACCATGTTCATGCCTTCTTCTCTTTCCTACAGCTCCTGGGCAA
CGTGCTGGTTGTTGTGCTGTCTCATCATTTTGGCAAAGAATTCACTCCTCAGGTGCAGGCTGCCTATCAG
AAGGTGGTGGCTGGTGTGGCCAATGCCCTGGCTCACAAATACCACTGAGATCTTTTTCCCTCTGCCAAAA
ATTATGGGGACATCATGAAGCCCCTTGAGCATCTGACTTCTGGCTAATAAAGGAAATTTATTTTCATTGC
AATAGTGTGTTGGAATTTTTTGTGTCTCTCACTCGGAAGGACATATGGGAGGGCAAATCATTTAAAACAT
CAGAATGAGTATTTGGTTTAGAGTTTGGCAACATATGCCATATGCTGGCTGCCATGAACAAAGGTGGCTA
TAAAGAGGTCATCAGTATATGAAACAGCCCCCTGCTGTCCATTCCTTATTCCATAGAAAAGCCTTGACTT
GAGGTTAGATTTTTTTTATATTTTGTTTTGTGTTATTTTTTTCTTTAACATCCCTAAAATTTTCCTTACA
TGTTTTACTAGCCAGATTTTTCCTCCTCTCCTGACTACTCCCAGTCATAGCTGTCCCTCTTCTCTTATGA
AGATCCTCGAGAAGCTGTTTGCAAAAGCCTAGGCCTCCAAAAAAGCCTCCTCACTACTTCTGGAATAGCT
CAGAGGCCGAGGCGGCCTCGGCCTCTGCATAAATAAAAAAAATTAGTCAGCCATGGGGCGGAGAATGGGC
GGAACTGGGCGGAGTTAGGGGCGGGATGGGCGGAGTTAGGGGCGGGACTATGGTTGCTGACTAATTGAGA
TGCAGCTGCATTAATGAATCGGCCAACGCGCGGGGAGAGGCGGTTTGCGTATTGGGCGCTCTTCCGCTTC
CTCGCTCACTGACTCGCTGCGCTCGGTCGTTCGGCTGCGGCGAGCGGTATCAGCTCACTCAAAGGCGGTA
ATACGGTTATCCACAGAATCAGGGGATAACGCAGGAAAGAACATGTGAGCAAAAGGCCAGCAAAAGGCCA
GGAACCGTAAAAAGGCCGCGTTGCTGGCGTTTTTCCATAGGCTCCGCCCCCCTGACGAGCATCACAAAAA
TCGACGCTCAAGTCAGAGGTGGCGAAACCCGACAGGACTATAAAGATACCAGGCGTTTCCCCCTGGAAGC
TCCCTCGTGCGCTCTCCTGTTCCGACCCTGCCGCTTACCGGATACCTGTCCGCCTTTCTCCCTTCGGGAA
GCGTGGCGCTTTCTCATAGCTCACGCTGTAGGTATCTCAGTTCGGTGTAGGTCGTTCGCTCCAAGCTGGG
CTGTGTGCACGAACCCCCCGTTCAGCCCGACCGCTGCGCCTTATCCGGTAACTATCGTCTTGAGTCCAAC
CCGGTAAGACACGACTTATCGCCACTGGCAGCAGCCACTGGTAACAGGATTAGCAGAGCGAGGTATGTAG
GCGGTGCTACAGAGTTCTTGAAGTGGTGGCCTAACTACGGCTACACTAGAAGGACAGTATTTGGTATCTG
CGCTCTGCTGAAGCCAGTTACCTTCGGAAAAAGAGTTGGTAGCTCTTGATCCGGCAAACAAACCACCGCT
GGTAGCGGTGGTTTTTTTGTTTGCAAGCAGCAGATTACGCGCAGAAAAAAAGGATCTCAAGAAGATCCTT
TGATCTTTTCTACGGGGTCTGACGCTCAGTGGAACGAAAACTCACGTTAAGGGATTTTGGTCATGAGATT
ATCAAAAAGGATCTTCACCTAGATCCTTTTAAATTAAAAATGAAGTTTTAAATCAATCTAAAGTATATAT
GAGTAAACTTGGTCTGACAGTTACCAATGCTTAATCAGTGAGGCACCTATCTCAGCGATCTGTCTATTTC
GTTCATCCATAGTTGCCTGACTCCCCGTCGTGTAGATAACTACGATACGGGAGGGCTTACCATCTGGCCC
CAGTGCTGCAATGATACCGCGAGACCCACGCTCACCGGCTCCAGATTTATCAGCAATAAACCAGCCAGCC
GGAAGGGCCGAGCGCAGAAGTGGTCCTGCAACTTTATCCGCCTCCATCCAGTCTATTAATTGTTGCCGGG
AAGCTAGAGTAAGTAGTTCGCCAGTTAATAGTTTGCGCAACGTTGTTGCCATTGCTACAGGCATCGTGGT
GTCACGCTCGTCGTTTGGTATGGCTTCATTCAGCTCCGGTTCCCAACGATCAAGGCGAGTTACATGATCC
CCCATGTTGTGCAAAAAAGCGGTTAGCTCCTTCGGTCCTCCGATCGTTGTCAGAAGTAAGTTGGCCGCAG
TGTTATCACTCATGGTTATGGCAGCACTGCATAATTCTCTTACTGTCATGCCATCCGTAAGATGCTTTTC
TGTGACTGGTGAGTACTCAACCAAGTCATTCTGAGAATAGTGTATGCGGCGACCGAGTTGCTCTTGCCCG
GCGTCAATACGGGATAATACCGCGCCACATAGCAGAACTTTAAAAGTGCTCATCATTGGAAAACGTTCTT
CGGGGCGAAAACTCTCAAGGATCTTACCGCTGTTGAGATCCAGTTCGATGTAACCCACTCGTGCACCCAA
CTGATCTTCAGCATCTTTTACTTTCACCAGCGTTTCTGGGTGAGCAAAAACAGGAAGGCAAAATGCCGCA
AAAAAGGGAATAAGGGCGACACGGAAATGTTGAATACTCATACTCTTCCTTTTTCAATATTATTGAAGCA
TTTATCAGGGTTATTGTCTCATGAGCGGATACATATTTGAATGTATTTAGAAAAATAAACAAATAGGGGT
TCCGCGCACATTTCCCCGAAAAGTGCCACCTGACGTCTAAGAAACCATTATTATCATGACATTAACCTAT
AAAAATAGGCGTATCACGAGGCCCTTTCGTCTCGCGCGTTTCGGTGATGACGGTGAAAACCTCTGACACA
TGCAGCTCCCGGAGACGGTCACAGCTTGTCTGTAAGCGGATGCCGGGAGCAGACAAGCCCGTCAGGGCGC
GTCAGCGGGTGTTGGCGGGTGTCGGGGCTGGCTTAACTATGCGGCATCAGAGCAGATTGTACTGAGAGTG
CACCATATGCGGTGTGAAATACCGCACAGATGCGTAAGGAGAAAATACCGCATCAGGAAATTGTAAACGT
TAATATTTTGTTAAAATTCGCGTTAAATTTTTGTTAAATCAGCTCATTTTTTAACCAATAGGCCGAAATC
GGCAAAATCCCTTATAAATCAAAAGAATAGACCGAGATAGGGT
[37 nt withheld, positions 6694-6730]
AAAGAACGTGGACTCCAACGTCAAAGG
[49 nt withheld, positions 6758-6806]
T
[91 nt withheld, positions 6808-6898]
G
[124 nt withheld, positions 6900-7023]
CGCGCCATTCGCCATTCAGGCTGCGCAACTGTTGGGAAGGGCGATCGGTGCGGGCCTCTTCGCTATTACG
CCAGCTGGCGAAAGGGGGATGTGCTGCAAGGCGATTAAGTTGGGTAACGCCAGGGTTTTCCCAGTCACGA
CGTTGTAAAACGACGGCCAGTGAATTGTAATACGACTCACTATAGGGCGAATTCGAGCTCGCCCC
Features (pLannotate 1.2.2; 17 found; start..end, strand, type, name):
    304..507     +  promoter       CMV promoter: human cytomegalovirus (CMV) immediate early promoter
    597..636     +  5'UTR          HSV TK 5'-UTR: 5' untranslated region from the herpes simplex virus thymidine kinase gene
    666..2894    +  CDS            POU2F1: PO2F1_HUMAN - Also known as OCT1, OTF1. Experimental evidence at protein level: Swiss-Prot protein existence level 1. (Microbial infection) In case of human herpes simplex virus (HSV) infection, POU2F1 forms a multiprotein-DNA complex with the viral transactivator protein VP16 and HCFC1 thereby enabling the transcription of the viral immediate early genes. From Homo sapiens (Human).
   2917..3489    +  intron         β-globin intron: intron from rabbit β-globin gene
   3493..3615    +  CDS            HBB: HBB_COLGU - Experimental evidence at transcript level: Swiss-Prot protein existence level 2. Involved in oxygen transport from the lung to the various peripheral tissues. From Colobus guereza (Mantled guereza) (Eastern black-and-white colobus monkey).
   3686..3741    +  polyA_signal   β-globin poly(A) signal: rabbit β-globin polyadenylation signal (Gil and Proudfoot, 1987)
   4078..4274    -  promoter       SV40 promoter: SV40 early promoter
   4273..4329    -  CDS            lacI (fragment): lac repressor; lacI; The lac repressor binds to the lac operator to inhibit transcription in E. coli. This inhibition can be relieved by adding lactose or isopropyl-β-D-thiogalactopyranoside (IPTG).
   4512..5100    -  rep_origin     ori: high-copy-number ColE1/pMB1/pBR322/pUC origin of replication
   5271..6131    -  CDS            AmpR: β-lactamase; bla; confers resistance to ampicillin, carbenicillin, and related antibiotics
   6132..6236    -  promoter       AmpR promoter: bla
   6331..6366    +  CDS            rop (fragment): Rop protein, which maintains plasmids at low copy number; rop
   6468..6567    +  misc_feature   bom (fragment): basis of mobility region from pBR322
   6568..7023    -  rep_origin     f1 ori (sequence partly withheld): f1 bacteriophage origin of replication; arrow indicates direction of (+) strand synthesis
   7031..7188    -  CDS            lacZα (fragment): LacZα fragment of β-galactosidase; lacZ fragment
   7191..7209    +  promoter       T7 promoter: promoter for bacteriophage T7 RNA polymerase
   7228..303     +  enhancer       CMV enhancer (across the origin): human cytomegalovirus immediate early enhancer
