[The description below was written by a language model from this plasmid's Addgene catalogue record and pLannotate feature annotations shown in this document.]
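Description:
pCG-Oct-1 is a mammalian expression plasmid of about 7.2 kb that carries the human POU2F1 (Oct-1) coding sequence in the pCG backbone. It is propagated in E. coli through a high-copy ColE1/pUC-type origin and selected with ampicillin via the β-lactamase gene and its native promoter. An f1 phage origin is also present, which in principle allows rescue of single-stranded DNA. Short annotated fragments of lacI, rop, bom and lacZα appear to be non-functional remnants of the vector's construction, and no mammalian selection marker is annotated.

The roughly 2.2 kb Oct-1 open reading frame was inserted between XbaI and BamHI sites, both of which are retained. Transcription is driven by the human cytomegalovirus immediate early enhancer and promoter, and the transcript begins with the 5' untranslated leader of the herpes simplex virus thymidine kinase gene, placed just upstream of the coding sequence. Downstream of the insert lie a rabbit β-globin intron, a short β-globin exon segment (picked up by the annotation software as an HBB match) and the rabbit β-globin polyadenylation signal, which supply splicing and 3' end processing for the mRNA. A T7 promoter lies just upstream of the CMV enhancer. An SV40 early promoter region sits in the opposite orientation beyond the poly(A) signal, with no complete gene annotated after it; this region typically overlaps the SV40 origin, but the record does not state its role.

The record gives the purpose simply as containing the Oct-1 gene. The associated publication concerns differential transcriptional activation by Oct-1 and Oct-2, consistent with use as an effector plasmid for expressing this POU-domain transcription factor in transfected mammalian cells.
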