Addgene plasmid #53306: pCG-Oct-1
Purpose: plasmid contains POU2F1 (Oct-1) gene
Depositing lab: Winship Herr. Depositing organization: Cold Spring Harbor Laboratory. Publication: Differential transcriptional activation by Oct-1 and Oct-2: interdependent activation domains induce Oct-2 phosphorylation. Tanaka M, Herr W. Cell. 1990 Feb 9;60(3):375-86. 10.1016/0092-8674(90)90589-7 PubMed 2302733.
Backbone
  Vector backbone: pCG
  Backbone size w/o insert (bp): 5015
  Total vector size (bp): 7229
  Vector type: Mammalian Expression
Growth in bacteria
  Bacterial resistance: Ampicillin, 100 μg/mL
  Growth temperature: 37°C
  Growth strain: DH5alpha
  Copy number: High Copy
Gene/Insert
  Gene/Insert name: Oct-1 (alt names: POU2F1; OTF-1; OBP100, NFIII)
  Species: H. sapiens (human)
  Insert size (bp): 2229
  GenBank ID: X13403
  Entrez Gene: POU2F1 (a.k.a. OCT1, OTF1, Oct1Z, oct-1B)
  Promoter: CMV
  Cloning method: Restriction Enzyme; 5′ cloning site XbaI (not destroyed); 3′ cloning site BamHI (not destroyed)
  Sequencing primers: 5′ CMV_for; 3′ -
Terms and licenses: Academic/Nonprofit Terms; Industry Terms: Not Available to Industry
How to cite: pCG-Oct-1 was a gift from Winship Herr (Addgene plasmid # 53306 ; http://n2t.net/addgene:53306 ; RRID:Addgene_53306)
