>Addgene plasmid #53306 | pCG-Oct-1 | addgene partial sequence | sequence record 86080 | CMV-F 5'-CGCAAATGGGCGGTAGGCGTG-3'
CAGAGCTCGTTTAGTGAACCGTCAGATCGCCTGGAGACGCCATCCACGCTGTTTTGACCTCCATAGAAGA
CACCGGGACCGATCCAGCCTCCGGGGGATCTTGGTGGCGTGAAACTCCCGCACCTCTTCGGCCAGCGCCT
TGTAGAAGCGCGTATGGCTTCTAGAATGAACAATCCGTCAGAAACCAGTAAACCATCTATGGAGAGTGGA
GATGGCAACACAGGCACACAAACCAATGGTCTGGACTTTCAGAAGCAGCCTGTGCCTGTAGGAGGAGCAA
TCTCAACAGCCCAGGCGCAGGCTTTCCTTGGACATCTCCATCAGGTCCAACTCGCTGGAACAAGTTTACA
GGCTGCTGCTCAGTCTTTAAATGTACAGTCTAAATCTAATGAAGAATCGGGGGATTCGCAGCAGCCAAGC
CAGCCTTCCCAGCAGCCTTCAGTGCAGGCAGCCATTCCCCAGACCCAGCTTATGCTAGCTGGAGGACAGA
TAACTGGGCTTACTTTGACGCCTGCCCAGCAACAGTTACTACTCCAGCAGGCACAGGCACAGGCACAGCT
GCTGGCTGCTGCAGTGCAGCAGCACTCCGCCAGCCAGCAGCACAGTGCTGCTGGAGCCACCATCTCCGCC
TCTGCTGCCACGCCCATGACGCAGATCCCCCTGTCTCAGCCCATACAGATCGCACAGGATCTTCAACAAC
TGCAACAGCTTCAACAGCAGAATCTCAACCTGCAACAGTTTGTGTTGGTGCATCCAACCACCAATTTGCA
GCCAGCGCAGTTTATCATCTCACAGACGCCCCAGGGCCAGCAGGGTCTCCTGCAAGCGCAAAATCTTCTA
ACGCAACTACCTCAGCAAAGCCAAGCCAACCTCCTACAGTCGCAGCCAAGCATCACCCTCACCTCCCAGC
CAGCAACCCCAACACGCACAATAGCAGCAACCCCAATTC
