>Addgene plasmid #53306 | pCG-Oct-1 | addgene partial sequence | sequence record 86082 | Bglob-intron-R 5'-TTTGCCCCCTCCATATAACA-3'
GAACAATCAAGGGTCCCCAAACTCACCCTGAAGTTCTCAGGATCCTCACTGTGCCTTGGAGGCGGTGGTG
GTGGTGGACGCAGCCCCGCTGGCAGAGGCCACTGTGAAGAGAGAGTTCTGGATGGACTCAGCAGAGGTGG
AGGTGGCGTGAAGGCTGGCTACAGGTGCAGAGTTCCCTGCAGATGCTGCGGCGGCAGAGACCAAGCTAAC
AGGGTTGCTGGTGAGCAGAGAGAGGTTCTGAGGGTTCAGGAACAGAGGGGCAGTCACGATGTTGGGGGCT
CCTCCCGCATTGGCAAATACCAGGTTCCCAGTTGCATCAAGTGATGTTATTGGAAGAGAGCCACCAGAAG
CAAGAGCTTGAATAGTTGCCAGTGTACTGTTGCTCATTAGAGCTGGGCTGAGAGCACCGCTCAGGGTCCC
TGGATTCAGACTGAGTAAGGCACCTCCAGCCGCAAACTGTGAGGGTGCCATCAGGCTTGGGTTTAGTCCT
GCAGCAGCTGCCATGGCAGCAAGACTGGCATTTGCTGGCAACTGTGCAGCTCCTTGAAGGGCAGCAGCTG
CTGCTGTTTGCAAACCTGATGCTGTCACCATCACCTGGCTGGTCCCAAGAGGGGAGGACAAAGGAGTGGA
GGTGGTCTGTGTTGTGCTGGTCTCACTGGCACTGGATGCCTCGGAGGTGGAGGCTGAGGCAGAAGGGGAG
GGACTCAGAGAGGGGGACGTGACTGCTGAGGAAGCTGGAGGCGCTGTGGAAATCACGGTTGCTGTGTTGT
TGGAGGTGGTGTCTGAAGTGCCTGTAACTGAAAGATTCGTCACAGCAGCACTGGTCAGAGGGAGGACAGG
GCTGACTGTGAGGGTAGTTGCTGCACTGCTAGTCACAAGGCTTGGTGTGGTCGCCACCAGTGAAGTTGGG
CTGGGGAAAATTGCTTTAATAGGTGAGCTGCTGGTCCCACCACTGCTTGGTGGGTTGATTCTTTTTTCTT
TCTGGCGGCGGTTACAGAACCAAACACGAATCACCTCTTTTTCCATATTGAGCTGATCAGCAATC
